>Addgene plasmid #184848 | pMA3735 | addgene full sequence | sequence record 363928 | Addgene NGS Result
CTGGCACGACAGGTTTCCCGACTGGAAAGCGGGCAGTGAGCGCAACGCAATTAATGTGAGTTAGCTCACT
CATTAGGCACCCCAGGCTTTACACTTTATGCTTCCGGCTCGTATGTTGTGTGGAATTGTGAGCGGATAAC
AATTTCACACAGGAAACAGCTATGACCATGATTACGCCAAGCGCGCAATTAACCCTCACTAAAGGGAACA
AAAGCTGGAGCTCCACCGCGGTGGCGGCCGCCAGTGTGATGGATATCTGCAGAATTCGCCCTTTGTACAA
AAAAGCAGGCTTTAAAGGAACCAATTCAGTCGACTGGATCCGGTACCAAGGTCGGGCAGGAAGAGGGCCT
ATTTCCCATGATTCCTTCATATTTGCATATACGATACAAGGCTGTTAGAGAGATAATTAGAATTAATTTG
ACTGTAAACACAAAGATATTAGTACAAAATACGTGACGTAGAAAGTAATAATTTCTTGGGTAGTTTGCAG
TTTTAAAATTATGTTTTAAAATGGACTATCATATGCTTACCGTAACTTGAAAGTATTTCGATTTCTTGGC
TTTATATATCTTGTGGAAAGGACGAAACACCGAGAGACCGCGCCCAATACGCAAACCGCCTCTCCCCGCG
CGTTGGCCGATTCATTAATGCAGCTGGCACGACAGGTTTCCCGACTGGAAAGCGGGCAGTGAGCGCAACG
CAATTAATGTGAGTTAGCTCACTCATTAGGCACCCCAGGCTTTACACTTTATGCTTCCGGCTCGTATGTT
GTGTGGAATTGTGAGCGGATAACAATTTCACACAGGAAACAGCTATGACCATGATTACGGATTCACTGGC
CGTCGTTTTACAACGTCGTGACTGGGAAAACCCTGGCGTTACCCAACTTAATCGCCTTGCAGCACATCCC
CCTTTCGCCAGCTGGCGTAATAGCGAAGAGGCCCGCACCGATCGCCCTTCCCAACAGTTGCGCAGCCTGA
ATGGCGAATGGCGCGGTCTCAGTTTTAGAGCTAGAAATAGCAAGTTAAAATAAGGCTAGTCCGTTATCAA
CTTGAAAAAGTGGCACCGAGTCGGTGCTTTTTTTCTAGACCCAGCTTTCTTGTACAAAGTTGGCATTAAA
GGGCGAATTCCAGCACACTGGCGGCCGTTACTAGTGGATCCGAGCTCGGTACCAAGCTTGATGGCCCTAT
TCTATAGTGTCACCTAAATGCTAGAGATTAACGCTTACAATTTAGGTGGCACTTTTCGGGGAAATGTGCG
CGGAACCCCTATTTGTTTATTTTTCTAAATACATTCAAATATGTATCCGCTCATGCTCGAATTGACGCGT
CGAATTAATTCCGCTAGCTTCACGCTGCCGCAAGCACTCAGGGCGCAAGGGCTGCTAAAGGAAGCGGAAC
ACGTAGAAAGCCAGTCCGCAGAAACGGTGCTGACCCCGGATGAATGTCAGCTACTGGGCTATCTGGACAA
GGGAAAACGCAAGCGCAAAGAGAAAGCAGGTAGCTTGCAGTGGGCTTACATGGCGATAGCTAGACTGGGC
GGTTTTATGGACAGCAAGCGAACCGGAATTGCCAGCTGGGGCGCCCTCTGGTAAGGTTGGGAAGCCCTGC
AAAGTAAACTGGATGGCTTTCTTGCCGCCAAGGATCTGATGGCGCAGGGGATCAAGATCTGATCAAGAGA
CAGGATGAGGATCGTTTCGCATGATTGAACAAGATGGATTGCACGCAGGTTCTCCGGCCGCTTGGGTGGA
GAGGCTATTCGGCTATGACTGGGCACAACAGACAATCGGCTGCTCTGATGCCGCCGTGTTCCGGCTGTCA
GCGCAGGGGCGCCCGGTTCTTTTTGTCAAGACCGACCTGTCCGGTGCCCTGAATGAACTCCAAGACGAGG
CAGCGCGGCTATCGTGGCTGGCCACGACGGGCGTTCCTTGCGCAGCTGTGCTCGACGTTGTCACTGAAGC
GGGAAGGGACTGGCTGCTATTGGGCGAAGTGCCGGGGCAGGATCTCCTGTCATCTCACCTTGCTCCTGCC
GAGAAAGTATCCATCATGGCTGATGCAATGCGGCGGCTGCATACGCTTGATCCGGCTACCTGCCCATTCG
ACCACCAAGCGAAACATCGCATCGAGCGAGCACGTACTCGGATGGAAGCCGGTCTTGTCGATCAGGATGA
TCTGGACGAAGAGCATCAGGGGCTCGCGCCAGCCGAACTGTTCGCCAGGCTCAAGGCGCGGATGCCCGAC
GGCGAGGATCTCGTCGTGACCCATGGCGATGCCTGCTTGCCGAATATCATGGTGGAAAATGGCCGCTTTT
CTGGATTCATCGACTGTGGCCGGCTGGGTGTGGCGGACCGCTATCAGGACATAGCGTTGGCTACCCGTGA
TATTGCTGAAGAGCTTGGCGGCGAATGGGCTGACCGCTTCCTCGTGCTTTACGGTATCGCCGCTCCCGAT
TCGCAGCGCATCGCCTTCTATCGCCTTCTTGACGAGTTCTTCTGAGCGGGACTCTGGGGTTCGCGGAATT
AATTCGACGCGTCAATTCGAGCATGACCAAAATCCCTTAACGTGAGTTTTCGTTCCACTGAGCGTCAGAC
CCCGTAGAAAAGATCAAAGGATCTTCTTGAGATCCTTTTTTTCTGCGCGTAATCTGCTGCTTGCAAACAA
AAAAACCACCGCTACCAGCGGTGGTTTGTTTGCCGGATCAAGAGCTACCAACTCTTTTTCCGAAGGTAAC
TGGCTTCAGCAGAGCGCAGATACCAAATACTGTTCTTCTAGTGTAGCCGTAGTTAGGCCACCACTTCAAG
AACTCTGTAGCACCGCCTACATACCTCGCTCTGCTAATCCTGTTACCAGTGGCTGCTGCCAGTGGCGATA
AGTCGTGTCTTACCGGGTTGGACTCAAGACGATAGTTACCGGATAAGGCGCAGCGGTCGGGCTGAACGGG
GGGTTCGTGCACACAGCCCAGCTTGGAGCGAACGACCTACACCGAACTGAGATACCTACAGCGTGAGCTA
TGAGAAAGCGCCACGCTTCCCGAAGGGAGAAAGGCGGACAGGTATCCGGTAAGCGGCAGGGTCGGAACAG
GAGAGCGCACGAGGGAGCTTCCAGGGGGAAACGCCTGGTATCTTTATAGTCCTGTCGGGTTTCGCCACCT
CTGACTTGAGCGTCGATTTTTGTGATGCTCGTCAGGGGGGCGGAGCCTATGGAAAAACGCCAGCAACGCG
GCCTTTTTACGGTTCCTGGCCTTTTGCTGGCCTTTTGCTCACATGTTCTTTCCTGCGTTATCCCCTGATT
CTGTGGATAACCGTATTACCGCCTTTGAGTGAGCTGATACCGCTCGCCGCAGCCGAACGACCGAGCGCAG
CGAGTCAGTGAGCGAGGAAGCGGAAGAGCGCCCAATACGCAAACCGCCTCTCCCCGCGCGTTGGCCGATT
CATTAATGCAG
Features (pLannotate 1.2.2; 20 found; start..end, strand, type, name):
     52..73      +  protein_bind   CAP binding site: CAP binding activates transcription in the presence of cAMP. E. coli catabolite activator protein
     88..118     +  promoter       lac promoter: promoter for the E. coli lac operon
    126..142     +  protein_bind   lac operator: The lac repressor binds to the lac operator to inhibit transcription in E. coli. This inhibition can be relieved by adding lactose or isopropyl-β-D-thiogalactopyranoside (IPTG). lac repressor encoded by lacI
    187..205     +  promoter       T3 promoter: promoter for bacteriophage T3 RNA polymerase
    218..241     +  misc_feature   MCS (fragment): pBluescript multiple cloning site
    272..291     +  protein_bind   attB1 (fragment): mutant version of attB; recombination site for the Gateway® BP reaction BP Clonase™
    343..583     +  promoter       U6 promoter: RNA polymerase III promoter for human U6 snRNA
    600..692     +  CDS            lacI (fragment): lac repressor; lacI; The lac repressor binds to the lac operator to inhibit transcription in E. coli. This inhibition can be relieved by adding lactose or isopropyl-β-D-thiogalactopyranoside (IPTG).
    705..726     +  protein_bind   CAP binding site: CAP binding activates transcription in the presence of cAMP. E. coli catabolite activator protein
    741..771     +  promoter       lac promoter: promoter for the E. coli lac operon
    779..795     +  protein_bind   lac operator: The lac repressor binds to the lac operator to inhibit transcription in E. coli. This inhibition can be relieved by adding lactose or isopropyl-β-D-thiogalactopyranoside (IPTG). lac repressor encoded by lacI
    815..988     +  CDS            lacZα: LacZα fragment of β-galactosidase; lacZ fragment
   1002..1077    +  misc_RNA       gRNA scaffold: guide RNA scaffold for the Streptococcus pyogenes CRISPR/Cas9 system
   1089..1110    -  protein_bind   attB2 (fragment): mutant version of attB; recombination site for the Gateway® BP reaction BP Clonase™
   1191..1209    -  promoter       SP6 promoter: promoter for bacteriophage SP6 RNA polymerase
   1259..1315    +  promoter       AmpR promoter (fragment): bla
   1346..1669    +  CDS            tnpA (fragment): TN5P_ECOLX - Also known as tnp. Experimental evidence at protein level: Swiss-Prot protein existence level 1. Mediates transposition of transposon Tn5 by a 'cut and paste' mechanism. First, the monomeric transposase binds the 19 bp inverted DNA repeats flanking the transposon. Then, dimerization of the DNA- bound transposase creates a synaptic DNA complex. After nicking of the first DNA strand, excision of the transposon proceeds through a series of intermediates. The transposase then mediates the insertion of the transposon at a new site by strand transfer. The activity of the wild- type tran
   1701..2492    +  CDS            neo: KKA2_KLEPN - Also known as kan, nptII. Experimental evidence at protein level: Swiss-Prot protein existence level 1. Resistance to kanamycin, neomycin, paromomycin, ribostamycin, butirosin and gentamicin B. From Klebsiella pneumoniae.
   2617..3205    +  rep_origin     ori: high-copy-number ColE1/pMB1/pBR322/pUC origin of replication
   3388..39      +  CDS            lacI (fragment) (across the origin): lac repressor; lacI; The lac repressor binds to the lac operator to inhibit transcription in E. coli. This inhibition can be relieved by adding lactose or isopropyl-β-D-thiogalactopyranoside (IPTG).
