[The description below was written by a language model from this plasmid's Addgene catalogue record and pLannotate feature annotations shown in this document.]
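Description:
pMA3735 is a small, high-copy guide RNA cloning vector (about 3.4 kb) classed as a mammalian expression/CRISPR plasmid. It is propagated in E. coli from a ColE1/pUC-type origin and selected with kanamycin through the neo (nptII) gene. A partial Tn5 transposase fragment annotated just upstream of neo is probably a remnant of the marker's source. The backbone also carries T3 and SP6 phage promoters, a pBluescript polylinker fragment, and partial attB1 and attB2 sequences flanking the guide cassette. These attB fragments suggest the cassette came from a Gateway-type parent, though the record does not describe any recombination use.

The working unit is a human U6 RNA polymerase III promoter followed by a roughly 400 bp LacZα stuffer and then the Streptococcus pyogenes Cas9 gRNA scaffold. The stuffer has its own CAP binding site, lac promoter and lac operator driving the lacZα coding sequence, so the parental plasmid supplies α-complementation in a suitable host such as DH5alpha and gives blue colonies on chromogenic substrate. BsaI sites border the stuffer on both sides. Digestion releases it, and a protospacer duplex can then be ligated directly between the U6 promoter and the scaffold. Recombinants lose lacZα and appear white, so they can be told apart visually from uncut or religated vector. A second lac promoter/operator region annotated in the backbone lies upstream of the cassette.

Once a spacer is inserted, the plasmid expresses a single guide RNA from U6 in mammalian cells. No Cas9 gene appears in the feature table, so the nuclease must be supplied separately. The associated publication concerns reverse genetic analysis of proteins involved in mitochondrial DNA replication.
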