Addgene plasmid #184848: pMA3735
Purpose: gRNA cloning using blue-white screening for recombinants
Depositing lab: Mikhail Alexeyev. Depositing organization: University of South Alabama. Publication: A Method for In Situ Reverse Genetic Analysis of Proteins Involved mtDNA Replication. Kozhukhar N, Spadafora D, Rodriguez YAR, Alexeyev MF. Cells. 2022 Jul 11;11(14). pii: cells11142168. doi: 10.3390/cells11142168. PubMed 35883613.
Backbone
  Vector backbone: pMA3735
  Backbone manufacturer: Alexeyev lab
  Backbone size w/o insert (bp): 3008
  Total vector size (bp): 3421
  Modifications to backbone: None
  Vector type: Mammalian Expression, CRISPR
Growth in bacteria
  Bacterial resistance: Kanamycin, 50 μg/mL
  Growth temperature: 37°C
  Growth strain: DH5alpha
  Growth instructions: None
  Copy number: High Copy
Gene/Insert
  Gene/Insert name: LacZalpha
  Species: E. coli
  Insert size (bp): 413
  Mutation: alpha-fragment of LacZ
  Promoter: U6
  Cloning method: Restriction Enzyme; 5′ cloning site BsaI (not destroyed); 3′ cloning site BsaI (not destroyed)
  Sequencing primers: 5′ atttcttgggtagtttgcag
Terms and licenses: Academic/Nonprofit Terms; Industry Terms: Not Available to Industry
How to cite: pMA3735 was a gift from Mikhail Alexeyev (Addgene plasmid # 184848 ; http://n2t.net/addgene:184848 ; RRID:Addgene_184848)
